Addgene plasmid #211110: pBiT3.1-N_RACK1:1-317
Purpose: Mammalian expression of full-length human RACK1. N-terminal HiBiT tag.
Depositing lab: Cheryl Arrowsmith. Publication: A Target Class Ligandability Evaluation of WD40 Repeat-Containing Proteins. Ackloo S, Li F, Szewczyk M, Seitova A, Loppnau P, Zeng H, Xu J, Ahmad S, Arnautova YA, Baghaie AJ, Beldar S, Bolotokova A, Centrella PA, Chau I, Clark MA, Cuozzo JW, Dehghani-Tafti S, Disch JS, Dong A, Dumas A, Feng JA, Ghiabi P, Gibson E, Gilmer J, Goldman B, Green SR, Guie MA, Guilinger JP, Harms N, Herasymenko O, Houliston S, Hutchinson A, Kearnes S, Keefe AD, Kimani SW, Kramer T, Kutera M, Kwak HA, Lento C, Li Y, Liu J, Loup J, Machado RAC, Mulhern CJ, Perveen S, Righetto GL, Riley P, Shrestha S, Sigel EA, Silva M, Sintchak MD, Slakman BL, Taylor RD, Thompson J, Torng W, Underkoffler C, von Rechenberg M, Walsh RT, Watson I, Wilson DJ, Wolf E, Yadav M, Yazdi AK, Zhang J, Zhang Y, Santhakumar V, Edwards AM, Barsyte-Lovejoy D, Schapira M, Brown PJ, Halabelian L, Arrowsmith CH. J Med Chem. 2025 Jan 23;68(2):1092-1112. doi: 10.1021/acs.jmedchem.4c02010. Epub 2024 Nov 4. PubMed 39495097.
Backbone
  Vector backbone: pBiT3.1-N
  Backbone manufacturer: Promega
  Vector type: Mammalian Expression
  Selectable markers: Neomycin (select with G418)
Growth in bacteria
  Bacterial resistance: Kanamycin, 50 μg/mL
  Growth temperature: 37°C
  Growth strain: DH5alpha
  Copy number: High Copy
Gene/Insert
  Gene/Insert name: RACK1:M1-R317 (alt name: GNB2L1)
  Species: H. sapiens (human)
  Insert size (bp): 951
  Mutation: wild type
  Entrez Gene: RACK1 (a.k.a. GNB2L1, Gnb2-rs1, H12.3, HLC-7, PIG21)
  Promoter: CMV
  Tag / fusion protein: MVSGWRLFKKISGSSGGSSG (N terminal on insert)
  Cloning method: Ligation Independent Cloning
  Sequencing primers: 5′ T7; 3′ TTGCTCAGCGGTGGCAGCAG
Resource information
  A portion of this plasmid was derived from a plasmid made by: Mammalian Gene Collection (BC000366)
Terms and licenses: Academic/Nonprofit Terms; Industry Terms: Not Available to Industry
Depositor comments: 5' Cloning Site: Xho1 (not destroyed), 3' Cloning Site: Xba1 (not destroyed).
How to cite: pBiT3.1-N_RACK1:1-317 was a gift from Cheryl Arrowsmith (Addgene plasmid # 211110 ; http://n2t.net/addgene:211110 ; RRID:Addgene_211110)
