[The description below was written by a language model from this plasmid's Addgene catalogue record and pLannotate feature annotations shown in this document.]
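Description:
pBiT3.1-N_RACK1:1-317 is a mammalian expression plasmid built on Promega's pBiT3.1-N backbone, carrying full-length, wild-type human RACK1 (also known as GNB2L1; residues M1 to R317, a 951 bp insert derived from a Mammalian Gene Collection clone). The open reading frame was inserted by ligation-independent cloning between XhoI and XbaI sites, both of which are retained. It is fused at its N terminus to the short HiBiT peptide followed by a flexible glycine-serine linker. Expression is driven by the CMV immediate-early enhancer and promoter, followed by a chimeric β-globin/immunoglobulin intron that improves transcript processing. A T7 promoter just upstream of the coding region also serves as a sequencing primer site, and an SV40 polyadenylation signal lies downstream of the insert.

The plasmid replicates in E. coli at high copy from a ColE1/pUC-type origin and is selected with kanamycin through the neo (nptII) gene, which the annotation places behind the bacterial EM7 promoter, with a loxP site just upstream. The catalogue lists neomycin/G418 as the mammalian selectable marker. However, the feature table shows no eukaryotic promoter directly upstream of neo, and it does identify a separate SV40 promoter-driven blasticidin S deaminase cassette with a synthetic poly(A) signal that the catalogue does not mention, so the effective marker for mammalian selection should be checked.

HiBiT is a small peptide that complements the LgBiT fragment to reconstitute NanoLuc luciferase, allowing luminescent quantification of the tagged protein in cells or lysates. The associated publication evaluates the ligandability of WD40 repeat proteins, a class to which RACK1 belongs. This suggests the plasmid was made for cellular assays of RACK1 levels or ligand engagement, although the record does not name a specific assay.
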