Features (pLannotate 1.2.2; 17 found; start..end, strand, type, name):
     24..105     -  polyA_signal   SV40 poly(A) signal: SV40 polyadenylation signal
    128..211     -  CDS            large T antigen (fragment): large T antigen from SV40 (simian virus 40)
    276..641     +  enhancer       CMV enhancer: human cytomegalovirus immediate early enhancer
    643..842     +  promoter       CMV promoter: human cytomegalovirus (CMV) immediate early promoter
    981..1113    +  intron         chimeric intron: chimera between introns from human β-globin and immunoglobulin heavy chain genes
   1157..1175    +  promoter       T7 promoter: promoter for bacteriophage T7 RNA polymerase
   1286..2200    +  CDS            RACK1 (sequence withheld): RACK1_HUMAN - Also known as GNB2L1. Experimental evidence at protein level: Swiss-Prot protein existence level 1. (Microbial infection) Contributes to the cap-independent internal ribosome entry site (IRES)-mediated translation by some RNA viruses. From Homo sapiens (Human).
   2231..2249    +  misc_feature   MCS (fragment): pUC18/19 multiple cloning site
   2298..2419    -  polyA_signal   SV40 poly(A) signal: SV40 polyadenylation signal
   2442..2510    -  CDS            large T antigen (fragment): large T antigen from SV40 (simian virus 40)
   2534..2567    +  protein_bind   loxP: Cre-mediated recombination occurs in the 8-bp core sequence (GCATACAT). Cre recombinase
   2577..2624    +  promoter       EM7 promoter: synthetic bacterial promoter&nbsp
   2656..3447    +  CDS            neo: KKA2_KLEPN - Also known as kan, nptII. Experimental evidence at protein level: Swiss-Prot protein existence level 1. Resistance to kanamycin, neomycin, paromomycin, ribostamycin, butirosin and gentamicin B. From Klebsiella pneumoniae.
   3608..4196    -  rep_origin     ori: high-copy-number ColE1/pMB1/pBR322/pUC origin of replication
   4322..4370    -  polyA_signal   poly(A) signal: synthetic polyadenylation signal
   4394..4792    -  CDS            BSD: blasticidin S deaminase; Aspergillus terreus BSD; confers resistance to blasticidin
   4823..5180    -  promoter       SV40 promoter: SV40 enhancer and early promoter
>Addgene plasmid #211110 | pBiT3.1-N_RACK1:1-317 | addgene full sequence | sequence record 425952 | Addgene NGS Result
AAGACGCGTTAATTAAGACGTCGGCAGTGAAAAAAATGCTTTATTTGTGAAATTTGTGATGCTATTGCTT
TATTTGTAACCATTATAAGCTGCAATAAACAAGTTAACAACAACAATTGCATTCATTTTATGTTTCAGGT
TCAGGGGGAGGTGTGGGAGGTTTTTTAAAGCAAGTAAAACCTCTACAAATGTGGTATGGCTGATTATGAT
CCGCGGCCGCAATACGTCGACGTTATCAGCTGACTTCGTACGAGAGCCTAGGATTATGGCGCGCCACTAG
TTATTAATAGTAATCAATTACGGGGTCATTAGTTCATAGCCCATATATGGAGTTCCGCGTTACATAACTT
ACGGTAAATGGCCCGCCTGGCTGACCGCCCAACGACCCCCGCCCATTGACGTCAATAATGACGTATGTTC
CCATAGTAACGCCAATAGGGACTTTCCATTGACGTCAATGGGTGGAGTATTTACGGTAAACTGCCCACTT
GGCAGTACATCAAGTGTATCATATGCCAAGTCCGCCCCCTATTGACGTCAATGACGGTAAATGGCCCGCC
TGGCATTATGCCCAGTACATGACCTTACGGGACTTTCCTACTTGGCAGTACATCTACGTATTAGTCATCG
CTATTACCATGGTGATGCGGTTTTGGCAGTACACCAATGGGCGTGGATAGCGGTTTGACTCACGGGGATT
TCCAAGTCTCCACCCCATTGACGTCAATGGGAGTTTGTTTTGGCACCAAAATCAACGGGACTTTCCAAAA
TGTCGTAATAACCCCGCCCCGTTGACGCAAATGGGCGGTAGGCGTGTACGGTGGGAGGTCTATATAAGCA
GAGCTGGTTTAGTGAACCGTCAGATCACTAGAATCTTTATTGCGGTAGTTTATCACAGTTAAATTGCTAA
CGCAGTCAGTGCTTCTGACACAACAGTCTCGAACTTAAGCTGCAGAAGTTGGTCGTGAGGCACTGGGCAG
GTAAGTATCAAGGTTACAAGACAGGTTTAAGGAGACCAATAGAAACTGGGCTTGTCGAGACAGAGAAGAC
TCTTGCGTTTCTGATAGGCACCTATTGGTCTTACTGACATCCACTTTGCCTTTCTCTCCACAGGTGTCCA
CTCCCAGTTCAATTACAGCTCTTAAGGCTAGAGTATTAATACGACTCACTATAGGGGTTAGCGATCGCCA
TGGTGAGCGGCTGGCGGCTGTTCAAGAAGATTAGCGGGAGCTCCGGTGGCTCGAGCGGT
[951 nt withheld, positions 1250-2200]
TAATCTAGAGGTCAAGCTTCGGGGGTTTAAACCTGCAGGCATGCAAGCTGATTTGGCTGCTGCCACCGCT
GAGCAAGGCCGCTTCGAGCAGACATGATAAGATACATTGATGAGTTTGGACAAACCACAACTAGAATGCA
GTGAAAAAAATGCTTTATTTGTGAAATTTGTGATGCTATTGCTTTATTTGTAACCATTATAAGCTGCAAT
AAACAAGTTAACAACAACAATTGCATTCATTTTATGTTTCAGGTTCAGGGGGAGATGTGGGAGGTTTTTT
TAAGCAAGTAAAACCTCTACAAATGTGGTAAAATCTTAATTAAGACTTCTAATATAACTTCGTATAGCAT
ACATTATACGAAGTTATGGTTCCACTGTTGACAATTAATCATCGGCATAGTATATCGGCATAGTATAATA
CGACAAGGTGAGGAACTAAACCCAGGAGGCAGATCATGATTGAACAAGATGGATTGCACGCAGGTTCTCC
GGCCGCTTGGGTGGAGAGGCTATTCGGCTATGACTGGGCACAACAGACAATCGGCTGCTCTGATGCCGCC
GTGTTCCGGCTGTCAGCGCAGGGGCGCCCGGTTCTTTTTGTCAAGACCGACCTGTCCGGTGCCCTGAATG
AACTGCAGGACGAGGCAGCGCGGCTATCGTGGCTGGCCACGACGGGCGTTCCTTGCGCAGCTGTGCTCGA
CGTTGTCACTGAAGCGGGAAGGGACTGGCTGCTATTGGGCGAAGTGCCGGGGCAGGATCTCCTGTCATCT
CACCTTGCTCCTGCCGAGAAAGTATCCATCATGGCTGATGCAATGCGGCGGCTGCATACGCTTGATCCGG
CTACCTGCCCATTCGACCACCAAGCGAAACATCGCATCGAGCGAGCACGTACTCGGATGGAAGCCGGTCT
TGTCGATCAGGATGATCTGGACGAAGAGCATCAGGGGCTCGCGCCAGCCGAACTGTTCGCCAGGCTCAAG
GCGCGCATGCCCGACGGCGAGGATCTCGTCGTGACCCATGGCGATGCCTGCTTGCCGAATATCATGGTGG
AAAATGGCCGCTTTTCTGGATTCATCGACTGTGGCCGGCTGGGTGTGGCGGACCGCTATCAGGACATAGC
GTTGGCTACCCGTGATATTGCTGAAGAGCTTGGCGGCGAATGGGCTGACCGCTTCCTCGTGCTTTACGGT
ATCGCCGCTCCCGATTCGCAGCGCATCGCCTTCTATCGCCTTCTTGACGAGTTCTTCTGATTCGAAATGA
CCGACCAAGCGACGCCCAACCGGTATCAGCTCACTCAAAGGCGGTAATACGGTTATCCACAGAATCAGGG
GATAACGCAGGAAAGAACATGTGAGCAAAAGGCCAGCAAAAGGCCAGGAACCGTAAAAAGGCCGCGTTGC
TGGCGTTTTTCCATAGGCTCCGCCCCCCTGACGAGCATCACAAAAATCGACGCTCAAGTCAGAGGTGGCG
AAACCCGACAGGACTATAAAGATACCAGGCGTTTCCCCCTGGAAGCTCCCTCGTGCGCTCTCCTGTTCCG
ACCCTGCCGCTTACCGGATACCTGTCCGCCTTTCTCCCTTCGGGAAGCGTGGCGCTTTCTCATAGCTCAC
GCTGTAGGTATCTCAGTTCGGTGTAGGTCGTTCGCTCCAAGCTGGGCTGTGTGCACGAACCCCCCGTTCA
GCCCGACCGCTGCGCCTTATCCGGTAACTATCGTCTTGAGTCCAACCCGGTAAGACACGACTTATCGCCA
CTGGCAGCAGCCACTGGTAACAGGATTAGCAGAGCGAGGTATGTAGGCGGTGCTACAGAGTTCTTGAAGT
GGTGGCCTAACTACGGCTACACTAGAAGGACAGTATTTGGTATCTGCGCTCTGCTGAAGCCAGTTACCTT
CGGAAAAAGAGTTGGTAGCTCTTGATCCGGCAAACAAACCACCGCTGGTAGCGGTGGTTTTTTTGTTTGC
AAGCAGCAGATTACGCGCAGAAAAAAAGGATTTCAAGAAGATCCTTTGATCTTTTCTACGGGGTCTGACG
CTCAGTGGAACGAAAACTCACGTTAAGGGATTTTGGTCATGAGATTATCAAAAAGGATCTTCACCTAGAT
CCTTTTATAGTCCGGAATCGTCACACAAAAAACCAACACACAGATGTAATGAAAATAAAGATATTTTATT
GCGGCCATCGTGATGGCTAGAGTTTAGCCCTCCCACACATAACCAGAGGGCAGCAATTCACGAATCCCAA
CTGCCGTCGGCTGTCCATCACTGTCCTTCACTATGGCTTTGATCCCAGGATGCAGATCGAGAAGCACCTG
TCGGCACCGTCCGCAGGGGCTCAAGATGCCCCTGTTCTCATTTCCGATCGCGACGATACAAGTCAGGTTG
CCAGCTGCCGCAGCAGCAGCAGTGCCCAGCACCACGAGTTCTGCACAAGGTCCCCCAGTAAAATGATATA
CATTGACACCAGTGAAGATGCGGCCGTCGCTAGAGAGAGCTGCGCTGGCGACGCTGTAGTCTTCAGAGAT
GGGGATGCTGTTGATTGTAGCCGTTGCTCTTTCAATGAGGGTGGATTCTTCTTGAGACAAAGGCTTGGCC
ATGGTGGCGCTAGTGTCAGAAGAATCGAGCTTTTTGCAAAAGCCTAGGCCTCCAAAAAAGCCTCCTCACT
ACTTCTGGAATAGCTCAGAGGCCGAGGCGGCCTCGGCCTCTGCATAAATAAAAAAAATTAGTCAGCCATG
GGGCGGAGAATGGGCGGAACTGGGCGGAGTTAGGGGCGGGATGGGCGGAGTTAGGGGCGGGACTATGGTT
GCTGACTAATTGAGATGCATGCTTTGCATACTTCTGCCTGCTGGGGAGCCTGGGGACTTTCCACACCTGG
TTGCTGACTAATTGAGATGCATGCTTTGCATACTTCTGCCTGCTGGGGAGCCTGGGGACTTTCCACACCC
TAACTGACACACATTCCACAGCTGGTTCTTTCCGCCTCAGAAGGTACCTAACCAAGTTCCTCTTTCAGAG
GTTATTTCAGGCCATGGTGCTGCGC
