>Addgene plasmid #211110 | pBiT3.1-N_RACK1:1-317 | depositor partial sequence | sequence record 411700 | Insert sequence
[951 nt withheld, positions 1-951]
